Addgene plasmid #46509: pGEX Socs7-SH2
Depositing lab: Bruce Mayer. Depositing organization: University of Connecticut Health Center. Publication: High-throughput phosphotyrosine profiling using SH2 domains. Machida K, Thompson CM, Dierck K, Jablonowski K, Karkkainen S, Liu B, Zhang H, Nash PD, Newman DK, Nollau P, Pawson T, Renkema GH, Saksela K, Schiller MR, Shin DG, Mayer BJ. Mol Cell. 2007 Jun 22;26(6):899-915. 10.1016/j.molcel.2007.05.031 PubMed 17588523.
Backbone
  Vector backbone: pGEX6P1
  Backbone manufacturer: GE Healthcare Biosciences
  Backbone size w/o insert (bp): 4900
  Vector type: Bacterial Expression
Growth in bacteria
  Bacterial resistance: Ampicillin, 100 μg/mL
  Growth temperature: 37°C
  Growth strain: DH5alpha
  Copy number: Low Copy
Gene/Insert
  Gene/Insert name: Socs7 (alt names: SOCS4; SOCS7; DKFZp686J1568; SOCS4)
  Species: H. sapiens (human)
  Insert size (bp): 334
  Mutation: contains amino acids 280-386
  Entrez Gene: SOCS4 (a.k.a. SOCS7)
  Promoter: Tac
  Tag / fusion protein: GST (N terminal on backbone); PreScission (N terminal on backbone); AviTag (C terminal on backbone)
  Cloning method: Restriction Enzyme; 5′ cloning site BamHI (not destroyed); 3′ cloning site EcoRI (not destroyed)
  Sequencing primers: 5′ pGEX-5; 3′ pGEX-3
Terms and licenses: Academic/Nonprofit Terms; Industry Terms: Not Available to Industry
Depositor comments: The molecular weight of the GST fusion protein is approximately 37.1 kDa
How to cite: pGEX Socs7-SH2 was a gift from Bruce Mayer (Addgene plasmid # 46509 ; http://n2t.net/addgene:46509 ; RRID:Addgene_46509)
