[The description below was written by a language model from this plasmid's Addgene catalogue record and pLannotate feature annotations shown in this document.]
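Description:
pGEX Socs7-SH2 is a bacterial expression plasmid built on the pGEX6P1 backbone for producing the SH2 domain of a human SOCS family protein as a GST fusion in E. coli. The insert, about 334 bp cloned between BamHI and EcoRI sites that both remain intact, encodes amino acids 280–386. The naming needs care. The plasmid is called Socs7, but the record links it to the Entrez gene SOCS4, for which SOCS7 is listed as an alias. The sequence annotation likewise matches the fragment to human SOCS4.

Expression is driven by the tac promoter, a strong trp/lac hybrid, followed by a lac operator. The plasmid also carries lacI under the lacIq promoter, so transcription stays repressed until it is induced with IPTG. The open reading frame begins with Schistosoma japonicum glutathione S-transferase, which allows affinity capture on glutathione resin. According to the catalogue fields, a PreScission protease site follows GST so the tag can be removed, although this site is not separately annotated in the feature table. The SH2 fragment comes next, followed by a C-terminal AviTag, a short peptide that can be enzymatically biotinylated. The depositor gives the fusion protein's mass as roughly 37.1 kDa.

The plasmid replicates from a ColE1/pBR322-type origin and is selected with ampicillin through the bla gene. The record lists it as low copy. Residual backbone elements include bom and rop fragments and a lac promoter/lacZα segment. The associated publication concerns high-throughput phosphotyrosine profiling with SH2 domains, which suggests the purified, labelled domain serves as a probe for tyrosine-phosphorylated binding sites.
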