Features (pLannotate 1.2.2; 18 found; start..end, strand, type, name):
      6..107     -  CDS            yciV (fragment): RNAAM_ECOLI - Also known as trpH From Escherichia coli (strain K12).
    183..211     +  promoter       tac promoter: strong E. coli promoter; hybrid between the trp and lac UV5 promoters
    219..235     +  protein_bind   lac operator: The lac repressor binds to the lac operator to inhibit transcription in E. coli. This inhibition can be relieved by adding lactose or isopropyl-β-D-thiogalactopyranoside (IPTG). lac repressor encoded by lacI
    258..911     +  CDS            GST26_SCHJA: Experimental evidence at protein level: Swiss-Prot protein existence level 1. GST isoenzymes appear to play a central role in the parasite detoxification system. Other functions are also suspected including a role in increasing the solubility of haematin in the parasite gut. From Schistosoma japonicum (Blood fluke).
    951..1271    +  CDS            SOCS4 (fragment): SOCS4_HUMAN - Also known as SOCS7. Experimental evidence at protein level: Swiss-Prot protein existence level 1. SOCS family proteins form part of a classical negative feedback system that regulates cytokine signal transduction. Substrate- recognition component of a SCF-like ECS (Elongin BC-CUL2/5-SOCS-box protein) E3 ubiquitin-protein ligase complex which mediates the ubiquitination and subsequent proteasomal degradation of target proteins. Inhibits EGF signaling by mediating the degradation of the Tyr-phosphorylated EGF receptor/EGFR. From Homo sapiens (Human).
   1308..1349    +  CDS            AviTag™ (fragment): peptide tag that allows for enzymatic biotinylation
   1380..1419    +  CDS            rop (fragment): Rop protein, which maintains plasmids at low copy number; rop
   1521..1561    +  misc_feature   bom (fragment): basis of mobility region from pBR322
   1666..1770    +  promoter       AmpR promoter: bla
   1771..2631    +  CDS            AmpR: β-lactamase; bla; confers resistance to ampicillin, carbenicillin, and related antibiotics
   2802..3390    +  rep_origin     ori: high-copy-number ColE1/pMB1/pBR322/pUC origin of replication
   3576..3627    -  misc_feature   bom (fragment): basis of mobility region from pBR322
   3634..3711    +  promoter       lacIq promoter: lacI (mutant); In the lacIq allele, a single base change in the promoter boosts expression of the lacI gene about 10-fold.
   3712..4794    +  CDS            lacI: lac repressor; lacI; The lac repressor binds to the lac operator to inhibit transcription in E. coli. This inhibition can be relieved by adding lactose or isopropyl-β-D-thiogalactopyranoside (IPTG).
   4807..4828    +  protein_bind   CAP binding site: CAP binding activates transcription in the presence of cAMP. E. coli catabolite activator protein
   4843..4873    +  promoter       lac promoter: promoter for the E. coli lac operon
   4881..4897    +  protein_bind   lac operator: The lac repressor binds to the lac operator to inhibit transcription in E. coli. This inhibition can be relieved by adding lactose or isopropyl-β-D-thiogalactopyranoside (IPTG). lac repressor encoded by lacI
   4917..5090    +  CDS            lacZα: LacZα fragment of β-galactosidase; lacZ fragment
>Addgene plasmid #46509 | pGEX Socs7-SH2 | depositor full sequence | sequence record 65738 | Full Sequence
ACGTTATCGACTGCACGGTGCACCAATGCTTCTGGCGTCAGGCAGCCATCGGAAGCTGTGGTATGGCTGT
GCAGGTCGTAAATCACTGCATAATTCGTGTCGCTCAAGGCGCACTCCCGTTCTGGATAATGTTTTTTGCG
CCGACATCATAACGGTTCTGGCAAATATTCTGAAATGAGCTGTTGACAATTAATCATCGGCTCGTATAAT
GTGTGGAATTGTGAGCGGATAACAATTTCACACAGGAAACAGTATTCATGTCCCCTATACTAGGTTATTG
GAAAATTAAGGGCCTTGTGCAACCCACTCGACTTCTTTTGGAATATCTTGAAGAAAAATATGAAGAGCAT
TTGTATGAGCGCGATGAAGGTGATAAATGGCGAAACAAAAAGTTTGAATTGGGTTTGGAGTTTCCCAATC
TTCCTTATTATATTGATGGTGATGTTAAATTAACACAGTCTATGGCCATCATACGTTATATAGCTGACAA
GCACAACATGTTGGGTGGTTGTCCAAAAGAGCGTGCAGAGATTTCAATGCTTGAAGGAGCGGTTTTGGAT
ATTAGATACGGTGTTTCGAGAATTGCATATAGTAAAGACTTTGAAACTCTCAAAGTTGATTTTCTTAGCA
AGCTACCTGAAATGCTGAAAATGTTCGAAGATCGTTTATGTCATAAAACATATTTAAATGGTGATCATGT
AACCCATCCTGACTTCATGTTGTATGACGCTCTTGATGTTGTTTTATACATGGACCCAATGTGCCTGGAT
GCGTTCCCAAAATTAGTTTGTTTTAAAAAACGTATTGAAGCTATCCCACAAATTGATAAGTACTTGAAAT
CCAGCAAGTATATAGCATGGCCTTTGCAGGGCTGGCAAGCCACGTTTGGTGGTGGCGACCATCCTCCAAA
ATCGGATCTGGAAGTTCTGTTCCAGGGGCCCCTGGGATCCCAGATCAATAACAACCCATGTTACTGGGGA
GTGATGGATAAATACGCAGCCGAAGCACTACTGGAAGGAAAACCAGAGGGTACCTTTTTACTTCGAGACT
CAGCACAGGAAGACTATTTATTCTCTGTTAGTTTTAGACGCTATAGTCGTTCTCTTCATGCTAGAATTGA
ACAGTGGAATCACAACTTTAGCTTTGATGCACATGACCCCTGTGTCTTCCATTCTCCTGACATTACTGGG
CTCCTAGAACATTATAAGGACCCAAGCGCCTGTATGTTCTTTGAACCACTTCTATCCACTCCCTTAATTC
GGACTTTCCCTGGAATTCATCGTGACGCAAGCTTGCTTGGTGGCGGTCTGAACGACATCTTCGAGGCTCA
GAAAATCGAATGGCACGAATAAGCGGCCGCATCGTGACTGACTGACGATCTGCCTCGCGCGTTTCGGTGA
TGACGGTGAAAACCTCTGACACATGCAGCTCCCGGAGACGGTCACAGCTTGTCTGTAAGCGGATGCCGGG
AGCAGACAAGCCCGTCAGGGCGCGTCAGCGGGTGTTGGCGGGTGTCGGGGCGCAGCCATGACCCAGTCAC
GTAGCGATAGCGGAGTGTATAATTCTTGAAGACGAAAGGGCCTCGTGATACGCCTATTTTTATAGGTTAA
TGTCATGATAATAATGGTTTCTTAGACGTCAGGTGGCACTTTTCGGGGAAATGTGCGCGGAACCCCTATT
TGTTTATTTTTCTAAATACATTCAAATATGTATCCGCTCATGAGACAATAACCCTGATAAATGCTTCAAT
AATATTGAAAAAGGAAGAGTATGAGTATTCAACATTTCCGTGTCGCCCTTATTCCCTTTTTTGCGGCATT
TTGCCTTCCTGTTTTTGCTCACCCAGAAACGCTGGTGAAAGTAAAAGATGCTGAAGATCAGTTGGGTGCA
CGAGTGGGTTACATCGAACTGGATCTCAACAGCGGTAAGATCCTTGAGAGTTTTCGCCCCGAAGAACGTT
TTCCAATGATGAGCACTTTTAAAGTTCTGCTATGTGGCGCGGTATTATCCCGTGTTGACGCCGGGCAAGA
GCAACTCGGTCGCCGCATACACTATTCTCAGAATGACTTGGTTGAGTACTCACCAGTCACAGAAAAGCAT
CTTACGGATGGCATGACAGTAAGAGAATTATGCAGTGCTGCCATAACCATGAGTGATAACACTGCGGCCA
ACTTACTTCTGACAACGATCGGAGGACCGAAGGAGCTAACCGCTTTTTTGCACAACATGGGGGATCATGT
AACTCGCCTTGATCGTTGGGAACCGGAGCTGAATGAAGCCATACCAAACGACGAGCGTGACACCACGATG
CCTGCAGCAATGGCAACAACGTTGCGCAAACTATTAACTGGCGAACTACTTACTCTAGCTTCCCGGCAAC
AATTAATAGACTGGATGGAGGCGGATAAAGTTGCAGGACCACTTCTGCGCTCGGCCCTTCCGGCTGGCTG
GTTTATTGCTGATAAATCTGGAGCCGGTGAGCGTGGGTCTCGCGGTATCATTGCAGCACTGGGGCCAGAT
GGTAAGCCCTCCCGTATCGTAGTTATCTACACGACGGGGAGTCAGGCAACTATGGATGAACGAAATAGAC
AGATCGCTGAGATAGGTGCCTCACTGATTAAGCATTGGTAACTGTCAGACCAAGTTTACTCATATATACT
TTAGATTGATTTAAAACTTCATTTTTAATTTAAAAGGATCTAGGTGAAGATCCTTTTTGATAATCTCATG
ACCAAAATCCCTTAACGTGAGTTTTCGTTCCACTGAGCGTCAGACCCCGTAGAAAAGATCAAAGGATCTT
CTTGAGATCCTTTTTTTCTGCGCGTAATCTGCTGCTTGCAAACAAAAAAACCACCGCTACCAGCGGTGGT
TTGTTTGCCGGATCAAGAGCTACCAACTCTTTTTCCGAAGGTAACTGGCTTCAGCAGAGCGCAGATACCA
AATACTGTCCTTCTAGTGTAGCCGTAGTTAGGCCACCACTTCAAGAACTCTGTAGCACCGCCTACATACC
TCGCTCTGCTAATCCTGTTACCAGTGGCTGCTGCCAGTGGCGATAAGTCGTGTCTTACCGGGTTGGACTC
AAGACGATAGTTACCGGATAAGGCGCAGCGGTCGGGCTGAACGGGGGGTTCGTGCACACAGCCCAGCTTG
GAGCGAACGACCTACACCGAACTGAGATACCTACAGCGTGAGCTATGAGAAAGCGCCACGCTTCCCGAAG
GGAGAAAGGCGGACAGGTATCCGGTAAGCGGCAGGGTCGGAACAGGAGAGCGCACGAGGGAGCTTCCAGG
GGGAAACGCCTGGTATCTTTATAGTCCTGTCGGGTTTCGCCACCTCTGACTTGAGCGTCGATTTTTGTGA
TGCTCGTCAGGGGGGCGGAGCCTATGGAAAAACGCCAGCAACGCGGCCTTTTTACGGTTCCTGGCCTTTT
GCTGGCCTTTTGCTCACATGTTCTTTCCTGCGTTATCCCCTGATTCTGTGGATAACCGTATTACCGCCTT
TGAGTGAGCTGATACCGCTCGCCGCAGCCGAACGACCGAGCGCAGCGAGTCAGTGAGCGAGGAAGCGGAA
GAGCGCCTGATGCGGTATTTTCTCCTTACGCATCTGTGCGGTATTTCACACCGCATAAATTCCGACACCA
TCGAATGGTGCAAAACCTTTCGCGGTATGGCATGATAGCGCCCGGAAGAGAGTCAATTCAGGGTGGTGAA
TGTGAAACCAGTAACGTTATACGATGTCGCAGAGTATGCCGGTGTCTCTTATCAGACCGTTTCCCGCGTG
GTGAACCAGGCCAGCCACGTTTCTGCGAAAACGCGGGAAAAAGTGGAAGCGGCGATGGCGGAGCTGAATT
ACATTCCCAACCGCGTGGCACAACAACTGGCGGGCAAACAGTCGTTGCTGATTGGCGTTGCCACCTCCAG
TCTGGCCCTGCACGCGCCGTCGCAAATTGTCGCGGCGATTAAATCTCGCGCCGATCAACTGGGTGCCAGC
GTGGTGGTGTCGATGGTAGAACGAAGCGGCGTCGAAGCCTGTAAAGCGGCGGTGCACAATCTTCTCGCGC
AACGCGTCAGTGGGCTGATCATTAACTATCCGCTGGATGACCAGGATGCCATTGCTGTGGAAGCTGCCTG
CACTAATGTTCCGGCGTTATTTCTTGATGTCTCTGACCAGACACCCATCAACAGTATTATTTTCTCCCAT
GAAGACGGTACGCGACTGGGCGTGGAGCATCTGGTCGCATTGGGTCACCAGCAAATCGCGCTGTTAGCGG
GCCCATTAAGTTCTGTCTCGGCGCGTCTGCGTCTGGCTGGCTGGCATAAATATCTCACTCGCAATCAAAT
TCAGCCGATAGCGGAACGGGAAGGCGACTGGAGTGCCATGTCCGGTTTTCAACAAACCATGCAAATGCTG
AATGAGGGCATCGTTCCCACTGCGATGCTGGTTGCCAACGATCAGATGGCGCTGGGCGCAATGCGCGCCA
TTACCGAGTCCGGGCTGCGCGTTGGTGCGGATATCTCGGTAGTGGGATACGACGATACCGAAGACAGCTC
ATGTTATATCCCGCCGTCAACCACCATCAAACAGGATTTTCGCCTGCTGGGGCAAACCAGCGTGGACCGC
TTGCTGCAACTCTCTCAGGGCCAGGCGGTGAAGGGCAATCAGCTGTTGCCCGTCTCACTGGTGAAAAGAA
AAACCACCCTGGCGCCCAATACGCAAACCGCCTCTCCCCGCGCGTTGGCCGATTCATTAATGCAGCTGGC
ACGACAGGTTTCCCGACTGGAAAGCGGGCAGTGAGCGCAACGCAATTAATGTGAGTTAGCTCACTCATTA
GGCACCCCAGGCTTTACACTTTATGCTTCCGGCTCGTATGTTGTGTGGAATTGTGAGCGGATAACAATTT
CACACAGGAAACAGCTATGACCATGATTACGGATTCACTGGCCGTCGTTTTACAACGTCGTGACTGGGAA
AACCCTGGCGTTACCCAACTTAATCGCCTTGCAGCACATCCCCCTTTCGCCAGCTGGCGTAATAGCGAAG
AGGCCCGCACCGATCGCCCTTCCCAACAGTTGCGCAGCCTGAATGGCGAATGGCGCTTTGCCTGGTTTCC
GGCACCAGAAGCGGTGCCGGAAAGCTGGCTGGAGTGCGATCTTCCTGAGGCCGATACTGTCGTCGTCCCC
TCAAACTGGCAGATGCACGGTTACGATGCGCCCATCTACACCAACGTAACCTATCCCATTACGGTCAATC
CGCCGTTTGTTCCCACGGAGAATCCGACGGGTTGTTACTCGCTCACATTTAATGTTGATGAAAGCTGGCT
ACAGGAAGGCCAGACGCGAATTATTTTTGATGGCGTTGGAATT
