>Addgene plasmid #46509 | pGEX Socs7-SH2 | depositor partial sequence | sequence record 65739 | Insert sequence
GGATCCCAGATCAATAACAACCCATGTTACTGGGGAGTGATGGATAAATACGCAGCCGAAGCACTACTGG
AAGGAAAACCAGAGGGTACCTTTTTACTTCGAGACTCAGCACAGGAAGACTATTTATTCTCTGTTAGTTT
TAGACGCTATAGTCGTTCTCTTCATGCTAGAATTGAACAGTGGAATCACAACTTTAGCTTTGATGCACAT
GACCCCTGTGTCTTCCATTCTCCTGACATTACTGGGCTCCTAGAACATTATAAGGACCCAAGCGCCTGTA
TGTTCTTTGAACCACTTCTATCCACTCCCTTAATTCGGACTTTCCCTGGAATTC
