>Addgene plasmid #46509 | pGEX Socs7-SH2 | addgene partial sequence | sequence record 66717 | pGEX5
TCTGTTCCAGGGGCCCCTGGGATCCCAGATCAATAACAACCCATGTTACTGGGGAGTGATGGATAAATAC
GCAGCCGAAGCACTACTGGAAGGAAAACCAGAGGGTACCTTTTTACTTCGAGACTCAGCACAGGAAGACT
ATTTATTCTCTGTTAGTTTTAGACGCTATAGTCGTTCTCTTCATGCTAGAATTGAACAGTGGAATCACAA
CTTTAGCTTTGATGCACATGACCCCTGTGTCTTCCATTCTCCTGACATTACTGGGCTCCTAGAACATTAT
AAGGACCCAAGCGCCTGTATGTTCTTTGAACCACTTCTATCCACTCCCTTAATTCGGACTTTCCCTGGAA
TTCATCGTGACGCAAGCTTGCTTGGTGGCGGTCTGAACGACATCTTCGAGGCTCAGAAAATCGAATGGCA
CGAATAAGCGGCCGCATCGTGACTGACTGACGATCTGCCTCGCGCGTTTCGGTGATGACGGTGAAAACCT
CTGACACATGCAGCTCCCGGAGACGGTCACAGCTTGTCTGTAAGCGGATGCCGGGAGCAGACAAGCCCGT
CAGGGCGCGTCAGCGGGTGTTGGCGGGTGTCGGGGCGCAGCCATGACCCAGTCACGTAGCGATAGCGGAG
TGTATAATTCTTGAAGACGAAAGGGCCTCGTGATACGCCTATTTTTATAGGTTAATGTCATGATAATAAT
GGTTTCTTAGACGTCAGGTGGCACTTTTCGGGGAAATGTGCGCGGAACCCCTATTTGTTTATTTTTCTAA
ATACATTCAAATATGT
